>Addgene plasmid #128973 | pMM0285 | addgene full sequence | sequence record 258760 | Addgene NGS Result
TAATACGACTCACTATAGGGCGAATTGGGTACGTTGCTAGCTTCGTACCTTATATTGAATTTTCAAAAAT
TCTTACTTTTTTTTTGGATGGACGCAAAGAAGTTTAATAATCATATTACATGGCATTACCACCATATACA
TATCCATATACATATCCATATCTAATCTTACTTATATGTTGTGGAAATGTAAAGAGCCCCATTATCTTAG
CCTAAAAAAACCTTCTCTTTGGAACTTTCAGTAATACGCTTAACTGCTCATTGCTATATTGAAGTGCGGC
CGCGCGTGGGCGTCTAGACCGTGCGTCCTCGTCTTCACCGGTCGCGTTCCTGAAACGCAGATGTGCCTCG
CGCCGCACTGCTCCGAACAATAAAGATTCTACAATACTAGCTTTTATGGTTATGAAGAGGAAAAATTGGC
AGTAACCTGGCCCCACAAACCTTCAAATTAACGAATCAAATTAACAACCATAGGATGATAATGCGATTAG
TTTTTTAGCCTTATTTCTGGGGTAATTAATCAGCGAAGCGATGATTTTTGATCTATTAACAGATATATAA
ATGGAAAAGCTGCATAACCACTTTAACTAATACTTTCAACATTTTCAGTTTGTATTACTTCTTATTCAAA
TGTCATAAAAGTATCAACAAAAAATTGTTAATATACCTCTATACTTTAACGTCAAGGAGAAAAAACTATA
CTCGAGGTCGACGGTATCGATAAGCTTGATATCGAATTCCTGCAGCCCGGGATGTCTAAAGGTGAAGAAT
TATTCACTGGTGTTGTCCCAATTTTGGTTGAATTAGATGGTGATGTTAATGGTCACAAATTTTCTGTCTC
CGGTGAAGGTGAAGGTGATGCTACTTACGGTAAATTGACCTTAAAATTGATTTGTACTACTGGTAAATTG
CCAGTTCCATGGCCAACCTTAGTCACTACTTTAGGTTATGGTTTGCAATGTTTTGCTAGATACCCAGATC
ATATGAAACAACATGACTTTTTCAAGTCTGCCATGCCAGAAGGTTATGTTCAAGAAAGAACTATTTTTTT
CAAAGATGACGGTAACTACAAGACCAGAGCTGAAGTCAAGTTTGAAGGTGATACCTTAGTTAATAGAATC
GAATTAAAAGGTATTGATTTTAAAGAAGATGGTAACATTTTAGGTCACAAATTGGAATACAACTATAACT
CTCACAATGTTTACATCACTGCTGACAAACAAAAGAATGGTATCAAAGCTAACTTCAAAATTAGACACAA
CATTGAAGATGGTGGTGTTCAATTAGCTGACCATTATCAACAAAATACTCCAATTGGTGATGGTCCAGTC
TTGTTACCAGACAACCATTACTTATCCTATCAATCTGCCTTATCCAAAGATCCAAACGAAAAGAGAGACC
ACATGGTCTTGTTAGAATTTGTTACTGCTGCTGGTATTACCCATGGTATTGATGAATTGTACAAATAATA
GGGCGCGCCACTTCTAAATAAGCGAATTTCTTATGATTTATGATTTTTATTATTAAATAAGTTATAAAAA
AAATAAGTGTATACAAATTTTAAAGTGACTCTTAGGTTTTAAAACGAAAATTCTTATTCTTGAGTAACTC
TTTCCTGTAGGTCAGGTTGCTTTCTCAGGTATAGTATGAGGTCGCTCTTATTGACCACACCTCTACCGGC
AGATCCGCTAGGGATAACAGGGTAATATGAGCTCCAGCTTTTGTTCCCTTTAGTGAGGGTTAATTGCGCG
CTTGGCGTAATCATGGTCATAGCTGTTTCCTGTGTGAAATTGTTATCCGCTCACAATTCCACACAACATA
CGAGCCGGAAGCATAAAGTGTAAAGCCTGGGGTGCCTAATGAGTGAGCTAACTCACATTAATTGCGTTGC
GCTCACTGCCCGCTTTCCAGTCGGGAAACCTGTCGTGCCAGCTGCATTAATGAATCGGCCAACGCGCGGG
GAGAGGCGGTTTGCGTATTGGGCGCTCTTCCGCTTCCTCGCTCACTGACTCGCTGCGCTCGGTCGTTCGG
CTGCGGCGAGCGGTATCAGCTCACTCAAAGGCGGTAATACGGTTATCCACAGAATCAGGGGATAACGCAG
GAAAGAACATGTGAGCAAAAGGCCAGCAAAAGGCCAGGAACCGTAAAAAGGCCGCGTTGCTGGCGTTTTT
CCATAGGCTCCGCCCCCCTGACGAGCATCACAAAAATCGACGCTCAAGTCAGAGGTGGCGAAACCCGACA
GGACTATAAAGATACCAGGCGTTTCCCCCTGGAAGCTCCCTCGTGCGCTCTCCTGTTCCGACCCTGCCGC
TTACCGGATACCTGTCCGCCTTTCTCCCTTCGGGAAGCGTGGCGCTTTCTCATAGCTCACGCTGTAGGTA
TCTCAGTTCGGTGTAGGTCGTTCGCTCCAAGCTGGGCTGTGTGCACGAACCCCCCGTTCAGCCCGACCGC
TGCGCCTTATCCGGTAACTATCGTCTTGAGTCCAACCCGGTAAGACACGACTTATCGCCACTGGCAGCAG
CCACTGGTAACAGGATTAGCAGAGCGAGGTATGTAGGCGGTGCTACAGAGTTCTTGAAGTGGTGGCCTAA
CTACGGCTACACTAGAAGAACAGTATTTGGTATCTGCGCTCTGCTGAAGCCAGTTACCTTCGGAAAAAGA
GTTGGTAGCTCTTGATCCGGCAAACAAACCACCGCTGGTAGCGGTGGTTTTTTTGTTTGCAAGCAGCAGA
TTACGCGCAGAAAAAAAGGATCTCAAGAAGATCCTTTGATCTTTTCTACGGGGTCTGACGCTCAGTGGAA
CGAAAACTCACGTTAAGGGATTTTGGTCATGAGATTATCAAAAAGGATCTTCACCTAGATCCTTTTAAAT
TAAAAATGAAGTTTTAAATCAATCTAAAGTATATATGAGTAAACTTGGTCTGACAGTTACCAATGCTTAA
TCAGTGAGGCACCTATCTCAGCGATCTGTCTATTTCGTTCATCCATAGTTGCCTGACTCCCCGTCGTGTA
GATAACTACGATACGGGAGGGCTTACCATCTGGCCCCAGTGCTGCAATGATACCGCGAGACCCACGCTCA
CCGGCTCCAGATTTATCAGCAATAAACCAGCCAGCCGGAAGGGCCGAGCGCAGAAGTGGTCCTGCAACTT
TATCCGCCTCCATCCAGTCTATTAATTGTTGCCGGGAAGCTAGAGTAAGTAGTTCGCCAGTTAATAGTTT
GCGCAACGTTGTTGCCATTGCTACAGGCATCGTGGTGTCACGCTCGTCGTTTGGTATGGCTTCATTCAGC
TCCGGTTCCCAACGATCAAGGCGAGTTACATGATCCCCCATGTTGTGCAAAAAAGCGGTTAGCTCCTTCG
GTCCTCCGATCGTTGTCAGAAGTAAGTTGGCCGCAGTGTTATCACTCATGGTTATGGCAGCACTGCATAA
TTCTCTTACTGTCATGCCATCCGTAAGATGCTTTTCTGTGACTGGTGAGTACTCAACCAAGTCATTCTGA
GAATAGTGTATGCGGCGACCGAGTTGCTCTTGCCCGGCGTCAATACGGGATAATACCGCGCCACATAGCA
GAACTTTAAAAGTGCTCATCATTGGAAAACGTTCTTCGGGGCGAAAACTCTCAAGGATCTTACCGCTGTT
GAGATCCAGTTCGATGTAACCCACTCGTGCACCCAACTGATCTTCAGCATCTTTTACTTTCACCAGCGTT
TCTGGGTGAGCAAAAACAGGAAGGCAAAATGCCGCAAAAAAGGGAATAAGGGCGACACGGAAATGTTGAA
TACTCATACTCTTCCTTTTTCAATATTATTGAAGCATTTATCAGGGTTATTGTCTCATGAGCGGATACAT
ATTTGAATGTATTTAGAAAAATAAACAAATAGGGGTTCCGCGCACATTTCCCCGAAAAGTGCCACCTGGG
TCCTTTTCATCACGTGCTATAAAAATAATTATAATTTAAATTTTTTAATATAAATATATAAATTAAAAAT
AGAAAGTAAAAAAAGAAATTAAAGAAAAAATAGTTTTTGTTTTCCGAAGATGTAAAAGACTCTAGGGGGA
TCGCCAACAAATACTACCTTTTATCTTGCTCTTCCTGCTCTCAGGTATTAATGCCGAATTGTTTCATCTT
GTCTGTGTAGAAGACCACACACGAAAATCCTGTGATTTTACATTTTACTTATCGTTAATCGAATGTATAT
CTATTTAATCTGCTTTTCTTGTCTAATAAATATATATGTAAAGTACGCTTTTTGTTGAAATTTTTTAAAC
CTTTGTTTATTTTTTTTTCTTCATTCCGTAACTCTTCTACCTTCTTTATTTACTTTCTAAAATCCAAATA
CAAAACATAAAAATAAATAAACACAGAGTAAATTCCCAAATTATTCCATCATTAAAAGATACGAGGCGCG
TGTAAGTTACAGGCAAGCGATCCGTCTAAGAAACCATTATTATCATGACATTAACCTATAAAAATAGGCG
TATCACGAGGCCCTTTCGTCTCGCGCGTTTCGGTGATGACGGTGAAAACCTCTGACACATGCAGCTCCCG
GAGACGGTCACAGCTTGTCTGTAAGCGGATGCCGGGAGCAGACAAGCCCGTCAGGGCGCGTCAGCGGGTG
TTGGCGGGTGTCGGGGCTGGCTTAACTATGCGGCATCAGAGCAGATTGTACTGAGAGTGCACCATACCAC
CTTTTCAATTCATCATTTTTTTTTTATTCTTTTTTTTGATTTCGGTTTCCTTGAAATTTTTTTGATTCGG
TAATCTCCGAACAGAAGGAAGAACGAAGGAAGGAGCACAGACTTAGATTGGTATATATACGCATATGTAG
TGTTGAAGAAACATGAAATTGCCCAGTATTCTTAACCCAACTGCACAGAACAAAAACCTGCAGGAAACGA
AGATAAATCATGTCGAAAGCTACATATAAGGAACGTGCTGCTACTCATCCTAGTCCTGTTGCTGCCAAGC
TATTTAATATCATGCACGAAAAGCAAACAAACTTGTGTGCTTCATTGGATGTTCGTACCACCAAGGAATT
ACTGGAGTTAGTTGAAGCATTAGGTCCCAAAATTTGTTTACTAAAAACACATGTGGATATCTTGACTGAT
TTTTCCATGGAGGGCACAGTTAAGCCGCTAAAGGCATTATCCGCCAAGTACAATTTTTTACTCTTCGAAG
ACAGAAAATTTGCTGACATTGGTAATACAGTCAAATTGCAGTACTCTGCGGGTGTATACAGAATAGCAGA
ATGGGCAGACATTACGAATGCACACGGTGTGGTGGGCCCAGGTATTGTTAGCGGTTTGAAGCAGGCGGCA
GAAGAAGTAACAAAGGAACCTAGAGGCCTTTTGATGTTAGCAGAATTGTCATGCAAGGGCTCCCTATCTA
CTGGAGAATATACTAAGGGTACTGTTGACATTGCGAAGAGCGACAAAGATTTTGTTATCGGCTTTATTGC
TCAAAGAGACATGGGTGGAAGAGATGAAGGTTACGATTGGTTGATTATGACACCCGGTGTGGGTTTAGAT
GACAAGGGAGACGCATTGGGTCAACAGTATAGAACCGTGGATGATGTGGTCTCTACAGGATCTGACATTA
TTATTGTTGGAAGAGGACTATTTGCAAAGGGAAGGGATGCTAAGGTAGAGGGTGAACGTTACAGAAAAGC
AGGCTGGGAAGCATATTTGAGAAGATGCGGCCAGCAAAACTAAAAAACTGTATTATAAGTAAATGCATGT
ATACTAAACTCACAAATTAGAGCTTCAATTTAATTATATCAGTTATTACCCTATGCGGTGTGAAATACCG
CACAGATGCGTAAGGAGAAAATACCGCATCAGGAAATTGTAAGCGTTAATATTTTGTTAAAATTCGCGTT
AAATTTTTGTTAAATCAGCTCATTTTTTAACCAATAGGCCGAAATCGGCAAAATCCCTTATAAATCAAAA
GAATAGACCGAGATAGGGT
[37 nt withheld, positions 5970-6006]
AAAGAACGTGGACTCCAACGTCAAAGG
[49 nt withheld, positions 6034-6082]
T
[91 nt withheld, positions 6084-6174]
G
[124 nt withheld, positions 6176-6299]
CCATTCGCCATTCAGGCTGCGCAACTGTTGGGAAGGGCGATCGGTGCGGGCCTCTTCGCTATTACGCCAG
CTGGCGAAAGGGGGATGTGCTGCAAGGCGATTAAGTTGGGTAACGCCAGGGTTTTCCCAGTCACGACGTT
GTAAAACGACGGCCAGTGAGCGCGCG
Features (pLannotate 1.2.2; 22 found; start..end, strand, type, name):
      1..19      +  promoter       T7 promoter: promoter for bacteriophage T7 RNA polymerase
     64..275     +  promoter       GAL10 promoter (fragment): S. cerevisiae GAL10; inducible promoter, regulated by Gal4
    299..689     +  promoter       GAL1 promoter (fragment): S. cerevisiae GAL1; inducible promoter, regulated by Gal4
    701..751     -  misc_feature   MCS (fragment): pBluescript multiple cloning site
    752..1468    +  CDS            yeGFP: yeast-enhanced green fluorescent protein codons optimized for translation in S. cerevisiae and C. albicans
   1492..1679    +  terminator     ADH1 terminator: S. cerevisiae ADH1; transcription terminator for the S. cerevisiae alcohol dehydrogenase 1 (ADH1) gene
   1727..1745    -  promoter       T3 promoter: promoter for bacteriophage T3 RNA polymerase
   1790..1806    -  protein_bind   lac operator: The lac repressor binds to the lac operator to inhibit transcription in E. coli. This inhibition can be relieved by adding lactose or isopropyl-β-D-thiogalactopyranoside (IPTG). lac repressor encoded by lacI
   1814..1844    -  promoter       lac promoter: promoter for the E. coli lac operon
   1859..1880    -  protein_bind   CAP binding site: CAP binding activates transcription in the presence of cAMP. E. coli catabolite activator protein
   1893..1985    -  CDS            lacI (fragment): lac repressor; lacI; The lac repressor binds to the lac operator to inhibit transcription in E. coli. This inhibition can be relieved by adding lactose or isopropyl-β-D-thiogalactopyranoside (IPTG).
   2168..2756    -  rep_origin     ori: high-copy-number ColE1/pMB1/pBR322/pUC origin of replication
   2927..3787    -  CDS            AmpR: β-lactamase; bla; confers resistance to ampicillin, carbenicillin, and related antibiotics
   3788..3892    -  promoter       AmpR promoter: bla
   3929..4432    +  misc_feature   CEN/ARS: S. cerevisiae CEN6 centromere fused to an autonomously replicating sequence
   4500..4535    +  CDS            rop (fragment): Rop protein, which maintains plasmids at low copy number; rop
   4637..4686    +  misc_feature   bom (fragment): basis of mobility region from pBR322
   4694..4909    +  promoter       URA3 promoter: S. cerevisiae URA3
   4910..5713    +  CDS            URA3: orotidine-5'-phosphate decarboxylase, required for uracil biosynthesis; S. cerevisiae URA3; yeast auxotrophic marker, counterselectable with 5-fluoroorotic acid (5-FOA)
   5792..5843    +  misc_feature   bom (fragment): basis of mobility region from pBR322
   5871..6299    -  rep_origin     f1 ori (sequence partly withheld): f1 bacteriophage origin of replication; arrow indicates direction of (+) strand synthesis
   6303..6458    -  CDS            lacZα (fragment): LacZα fragment of β-galactosidase; lacZ fragment
