[The description below was written by a language model from this plasmid's Addgene catalogue record and pLannotate feature annotations shown in this document.]
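Description:
pMM0285 is a yeast expression reporter plasmid built on a pRS416-type (pMM8) shuttle backbone for Saccharomyces cerevisiae. It is maintained in yeast as a low-copy centromeric episome through a CEN6/ARS4 element and selected by the URA3 auxotrophic marker, which can also be counterselected with 5-FOA. In E. coli it replicates from a high-copy ColE1/pUC-type origin and is selected with ampicillin via the β-lactamase gene. The backbone also carries the usual pBluescript-derived remnants: an f1 origin, lacZα and lac promoter/operator fragments, and flanking T7 and T3 promoters.

The payload is recorded as pZF(1BS)-yEVENUS, a fluorescent reporter cassette. The feature table places fragments of the GAL10 and GAL1 promoter regions upstream of a yeast codon-optimized fluorescent protein coding sequence, followed by the ADH1 terminator. The annotation tool labels the coding sequence as yeGFP, but the catalogue name indicates it is the closely related yellow variant yEVenus. The fragmentary GAL1/GAL10 hits are consistent with a modified GAL1-derived promoter. The name suggests that it carries one binding site (1BS) for a zinc-finger DNA-binding domain, although this site is not annotated as a separate feature and the record does not describe the promoter design in detail.

The plasmid belongs to a yeast optogenetic toolkit for controlling gene expression. It presumably serves as the fluorescent readout for a synthetic zinc-finger-based transcription factor supplied from another construct, so that Venus fluorescence reports the level of promoter activation. The record does not state which transcription factor it is paired with.
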