Addgene plasmid #128973: pMM0285
Purpose: Reporter plasmid, pZF(1BS)-yEVENUS
Depositing lab: Megan McClean. Depositing organization: University of Wisconsin, Madison. Publication: A yeast optogenetic toolkit (yOTK) for gene expression control in Saccharomyces cerevisiae. An-Adirekkun JM, Stewart CJ, Geller SH, Patel MT, Melendez J, Oakes BL, Noyes MB, McClean MN. Biotechnol Bioeng. 2019 Dec 2. doi: 10.1002/bit.27234. PubMed 31788779.
Backbone
  Vector backbone: pRS416/pMM8 URA3 CEN6 ARS4
  Vector type: Yeast Expression
Growth in bacteria
  Bacterial resistance: Ampicillin, 100 μg/mL
  Growth temperature: 37°C
  Growth strain: DH5alpha
  Copy number: High Copy
Gene/Insert
  Gene/Insert name: pZF(1BS)-yEVENUS
  Species: S. cerevisiae (budding yeast)
  Cloning method: Restriction Enzyme; 5′ cloning site unknown (unknown if destroyed); 3′ cloning site unknown (unknown if destroyed)
Terms and licenses: Academic/Nonprofit Terms; Industry Terms: Not Available to Industry
How to cite: pMM0285 was a gift from Megan McClean (Addgene plasmid # 128973 ; http://n2t.net/addgene:128973 ; RRID:Addgene_128973)
