>Addgene plasmid #128973 | pMM0285 | depositor partial sequence | sequence record 247318 | pMM0285 sequence 6477 bps
TCGCGCGTTTCGGTGATGACGGTGAAAACCTCTGACACATGCAGCTCCCGGAGACGGTCACAGCTTGTCT
GTAAGCGGATGCCGGGAGCAGACAAGCCCGTCAGGGCGCGTCAGCGGGTGTTGGCGGGTGTCGGGGCTGG
CTTAACTATGCGGCATCAGAGCAGATTGTACTGAGAGTGCACCATACCACAGCTTTTCAATTCAATTCAT
CATTTTTTTTTTATTCTTTTTTTTGATTTCGGTTTCTTTGAAATTTTTTTGATTCGGTAATCTCCGAACA
GAAGGAAGAACGAAGGAAGGAGCACAGACTTAGATTGGTATATATACGCATATGTAGTGTTGAAGAAACA
TGAAATTGCCCAGTATTCTTAACCCAACTGCACAGAACAAAAACCTGCAGGAAACGAAGATAAATCATGT
CGAAAGCTACATATAAGGAACGTGCTGCTACTCATCCTAGTCCTGTTGCTGCCAAGCTATTTAATATCAT
GCACGAAAAGCAAACAAACTTGTGTGCTTCATTGGATGTTCGTACCACCAAGGAATTACTGGAGTTAGTT
GAAGCATTAGGTCCCAAAATTTGTTTACTAAAAACACATGTGGATATCTTGACTGATTTTTCCATGGAGG
GCACAGTTAAGCCGCTAAAGGCATTATCCGCCAAGTACAATTTTTTACTCTTCGAAGACAGAAAATTTGC
TGACATTGGTAATACAGTCAAATTGCAGTACTCTGCGGGTGTATACAGAATAGCAGAATGGGCAGACATT
ACGAATGCACACGGTGTGGTGGGCCCAGGTATTGTTAGCGGTTTGAAGCAGGCGGCAGAAGAAGTAACAA
AGGAACCTAGAGGCCTTTTGATGTTAGCAGAATTGTCATGCAAGGGCTCCCTATCTACTGGAGAATATAC
TAAGGGTACTGTTGACATTGCGAAGAGCGACAAAGATTTTGTTATCGGCTTTATTGCTCAAAGAGACATG
GGTGGAAGAGATGAAGGTTACGATTGGTTGATTATGACACCCGGTGTGGGTTTAGATGACAAGGGAGACG
CATTGGGTCAACAGTATAGAACCGTGGATGATGTGGTCTCTACAGGATCTGACATTATTATTGTTGGAAG
AGGACTATTTGCAAAGGGAAGGGATGCTAAGGTAGAGGGTGAACGTTACAGAAAAGCAGGCTGGGAAGCA
TATTTGAGAAGATGCGGCCAGCAAAACTAAAAAACTGTATTATAAGTAAATGCATGTATACTAAACTCAC
AAATTAGAGCTTCAATTTAATTATATCAGTTATTACCCTATGCGGTGTGAAATACCGCACAGATGCGTAA
GGAGAAAATACCGCATCAGGAAATTGTAAACGTTAATATTTTGTTAAAATTCGCGTTAAATTTTTGTTAA
ATCAGCTCATTTTTTAACCAATAGGCCGAAATCGGCAAAATCCCTTATAAATCAAAAGAATAGACCGAGA
TAGGGT
[37 nt withheld, positions 1477-1513]
AAAGAACGTGGACTCCAACGTCAAAGG
[49 nt withheld, positions 1541-1589]
T
[91 nt withheld, positions 1591-1681]
G
[124 nt withheld, positions 1683-1806]
CGCGCCATTCGCCATTCAGGCTGCGCAACTGTTGGGAAGGGCGATCGGTGCGGGCCTCTTCGCTATTACG
CCAGCTGGCGAAAGGGGGATGTGCTGCAAGGCGATTAAGTTGGGTAACGCCAGGGTTTTCCCAGTCACGA
CGTTGTAAAACGACGGCCAGTGAGCGCGCGTAATACGACTCACTATAGGGCGAATTGGGTACGTTGCTAG
CTTCGTACCTTATATTGAATTTTCAAAAATTCTTACTTTTTTTTTGGATGGACGCAAAGAAGTTTAATAA
TCATATTACATGGCATTACCACCATATACATATCCATATACATATCCATATCTAATCTTACTTATATGTT
GTGGAAATGTAAAGAGCCCCATTATCTTAGCCTAAAAAAACCTTCTCTTTGGAACTTTCAGTAATACGCT
TAACTGCTCATTGCTATATTGAAGTGCGGCCGCGCGTGGGCGTCTAGACCGTGCGTCCTCGTCTTCACCG
GTCGCGTTCCTGAAACGCAGATGTGCCTCGCGCCGCACTGCTCCGAACAATAAAGATTCTACAATACTAG
CTTTTATGGTTATGAAGAGGAAAAATTGGCAGTAACCTGGCCCCACAAACCTTCAAATTAACGAATCAAA
TTAACAACCATAGGATGATAATGCGATTAGTTTTTTAGCCTTATTTCTGGGGTAATTAATCAGCGAAGCG
ATGATTTTTGATCTATTAACAGATATATAAATGGAAAAGCTGCATAACCACTTTAACTAATACTTTCAAC
ATTTTCAGTTTGTATTACTTCTTATTCAAATGTCATAAAAGTATCAACAAAAAATTGTTAATATACCTCT
ATACTTTAACGTCAAGGAGAAAAAACTATACTCGAGGTCGACGGTATCGATAAGCTTGATATCGAATTCC
TGCAGCCCGGGATGTCTAAAGGTGAAGAATTATTCACTGGTGTTGTCCCAATTTTGGTTGAATTAGATGG
TGATGTTAATGGTCACAAATTTTCTGTCTCCGGTGAAGGTGAAGGTGATGCTACTTACGGTAAATTGACC
TTAAAATTGATTTGTACTACTGGTAAATTGCCAGTTCCATGGCCAACCTTAGTCACTACTTTAGGTTATG
GTTTGCAATGTTTTGCTAGATACCCAGATCATATGAAACAACATGACTTTTTCAAGTCTGCCATGCCAGA
AGGTTATGTTCAAGAAAGAACTATTTTTTTCAAAGATGACGGTAACTACAAGACCAGAGCTGAAGTCAAG
TTTGAAGGTGATACCTTAGTTAATAGAATCGAATTAAAAGGTATTGATTTTAAAGAAGATGGTAACATTT
TAGGTCACAAATTGGAATACAACTATAACTCTCACAATGTTTACATCACTGCTGACAAACAAAAGAATGG
TATCAAAGCTAACTTCAAAATTAGACACAACATTGAAGATGGTGGTGTTCAATTAGCTGACCATTATCAA
CAAAATACTCCAATTGGTGATGGTCCAGTCTTGTTACCAGACAACCATTACTTATCCTATCAATCTGCCT
TATCCAAAGATCCAAACGAAAAGAGAGACCACATGGTCTTGTTAGAATTTGTTACTGCTGCTGGTATTAC
CCATGGTATTGATGAATTGTACAAATAATAGGGCGCGCCACTTCTAAATAAGCGAATTTCTTATGATTTA
TGATTTTTATTATTAAATAAGTTATAAAAAAAATAAGTGTATACAAATTTTAAAGTGACTCTTAGGTTTT
AAAACGAAAATTCTTATTCTTGAGTAACTCTTTCCTGTAGGTCAGGTTGCTTTCTCAGGTATAGTATGAG
GTCGCTCTTATTGACCACACCTCTACCGGCAGATCCGCTAGGGATAACAGGGTAATATGAGCTCCAGCTT
TTGTTCCCTTTAGTGAGGGTTAATTGCGCGCTTGGCGTAATCATGGTCATAGCTGTTTCCTGTGTGAAAT
TGTTATCCGCTCACAATTCCACACAACATAGGAGCCGGAAGCATAAAGTGTAAAGCCTGGGGTGCCTAAT
GAGTGAGGTAACTCACATTAATTGCGTTGCGCTCACTGCCCGCTTTCCAGTCGGGAAACCTGTCGTGCCA
GCTGCATTAATGAATCGGCCAACGCGCGGGGAGAGGCGGTTTGCGTATTGGGCGCTCTTCCGCTTCCTCG
CTCACTGACTCGCTGCGCTCGGTCGTTCGGCTGCGGCGAGCGGTATCAGCTCACTCAAAGGCGGTAATAC
GGTTATCCACAGAATCAGGGGATAACGCAGGAAAGAACATGTGAGCAAAAGGCCAGCAAAAGGCCAGGAA
CCGTAAAAAGGCCGCGTTGCTGGCGTTTTTCCATAGGCTCCGCCCCCCTGACGAGCATCACAAAAATCGA
CGCTCAAGTCAGAGGTGGCGAAACCCGACAGGACTATAAAGATACCAGGCGTTTCCCCCTGGAAGCTCCC
TCGTGCGCTCTCCTGTTCCGACCCTGCCGCTTACCGGATACCTGTCCGCCTTTCTCCCTTCGGGAAGCGT
GGCGCTTTCTCATAGCTCACGCTGTAGGTATCTCAGTTCGGTGTAGGTCGTTCGCTCCAAGCTGGGCTGT
GTGCACGAACCCCCCGTTCAGCCCGACCGCTGCGCCTTATCCGGTAACTATCGTCTTGAGTCCAACCCGG
TAAGACACGACTTATCGCCACTGGCAGCAGCCACTGGTAACAGGATTAGCAGAGCGAGGTATGTAGGCGG
TGCTACAGAGTTCTTGAAGTGGTGGCCTAACTACGGCTACACTAGAAGGACAGTATTTGGTATCTGCGCT
CTGCTGAAGCCAGTTACCTTCGGAAAAAGAGTTGGTAGCTCTTGATCCGGCAAACAAACCACCGCTGGTA
GCGGTGGTTTTTTTGTTTGCAAGCAGCAGATTACGCGCAGAAAAAAAGGATCTCAAGAAGATCCTTTGAT
CTTTTCTACGGGGTCTGACGCTCAGTGGAACGAAAACTCACGTTAAGGGATTTTGGTCATGAGATTATCA
AAAAGGATCTTCACCTAGATCCTTTTAAATTAAAAATGAAGTTTTAAATCAATCTAAAGTATATATGAGT
AAACTTGGTCTGACAGTTACCAATGCTTAATCAGTGAGGCACCTATCTCAGCGATCTGTCTATTTCGTTC
ATCCATAGTTGCCTGACTCCCCGTCGTGTAGATAACTACGATACGGGAGGGCTTACCATCTGGCCCCAGT
GCTGCAATGATACCGCGAGACCCACGCTCACCGGCTCCAGATTTATCAGCAATAAACCAGCCAGCCGGAA
GGGCCGAGCGCAGAAGTGGTCCTGCAACTTTATCCGCCTCCATCCAGTCTATTAATTGTTGCCGGGAAGC
TAGAGTAAGTAGTTCGCCAGTTAATAGTTTGCGCAACGTTGTTGCCATTGCTACAGGCATCGTGGTGTCA
CGCTCGTCGTTTGGTATGGCTTCATTCAGCTCCGGTTCCCAACGATCAAGGCGAGTTACATGATCCCCCA
TGTTGTGCAAAAAAGCGGTTAGCTCCTTCGGTCCTCCGATCGTTGTCAGAAGTAAGTTGGCCGCAGTGTT
ATCACTCATGGTTATGGCAGCACTGCATAATTCTCTTACTGTCATGCCATCCGTAAGATGCTTTTCTGTG
ACTGGTGAGTACTCAACCAAGTCATTCTGAGAATAGTGTATGCGGCGACCGAGTTGCTCTTGCCCGGCGT
CAATACGGGATAATACCGCGCCACATAGCAGAACTTTAAAAGTGCTCATCATTGGAAAACGTTCTTCGGG
GCGAAAACTCTCAAGGATCTTACCGCTGTTGAGATCCAGTTCGATGTAACCCACTCGTGCACCCAACTGA
TCTTCAGCATCTTTTACTTTCACCAGCGTTTCTGGGTGAGCAAAAACAGGAAGGCAAAATGCCGCAAAAA
AGGGAATAAGGGCGACACGGAAATGTTGAATACTCATACTCTTCCTTTTTCAATATTATTGAAGCATTTA
TCAGGGTTATTGTCTCATGAGCGGATACATATTTGAATGTATTTAGAAAAATAAACAAATAGGGGTTCCG
CGCACATTTCCCCGAAAAGTGCCACCTGGGTCCTTTTCATCACGTGCTATAAAAATAATTATAATTTAAA
TTTTTTAATATAAATATATAAATTAAAAATAGAAAGTAAAAAAAGAAATTAAAGAAAAAATAGTTTTTGT
TTTCCGAAGATGTAAAAGACTCTAGGGGGATCGCCAACAAATACTACCTTTTATCTTGCTCTTCCTGCTC
TCAGGTATTAATGCCGAATTGTTTCATCTTGTCTGTGTAGAAGACCACACACGAAAATCCTGTGATTTTA
CATTTTACTTATCGTTAATCGAATGTATATCTATTTAATCTGCTTTTCTTGTCTAATAAATATATATGTA
AAGTACGCTTTTTGTTGAAATTTTTTAAACCTTTGTTTATTTTTTTTTCTTCATTCCGTAACTCTTCTAC
CTTCTTTATTTACTTTCTAAAATCCAAATACAAAACATAAAAATAAATAAACACAGAGTAAATTCCCAAA
TTATTCCATCATTAAAAGATACGAGGCGCGTGTAAGTTACAGGCAAGCGATCCGTCCTAAGAAACCATTA
TTATCATGACATTAACCTATAAAAATAGGCGTATCACGAGGCCCTTTCGTC
